>Addgene plasmid #57352 | mEos2-Calnexin-N-14 | depositor partial sequence | sequence record 88488 | insert sequence
GATCCGCTAGCGCTACCGGACTCAGATCTCGAGACCGCCATGGAAGGGAAGTGGTTGCTGTGTATGTTAC
TGGTGCTTGGAACTGCTATTGTTGAGGCTCATGATGGACATGATGATGATGTGATTGATATTGAGGATGA
CCTTGACGATGTCATTGAAGAGGTAGAAGACTCAAAACCAGATACCACTGCTCCTCCTTCATCTCCCAAG
GTTACTTACAAAGCTCCAGTTCCAACAGGGGAAGTATATTTTGCTGATTCTTTTGACAGAGGAACTCTGT
CAGGGTGGATTTTATCCAAAGCCAAGAAAGACGATACCGATGATGAAATTGCCAAATATGATGGAAAGTG
GGAGGTAGAGGAAATGAAGGAGTCAAAGCTTCCAGGTGATAAAGGACTTGTGTTGATGTCTCGGGCCAAG
CATCATGCCATCTCTGCTAAACTGAACAAGCCCTTCCTGTTTGACACCAAGCCTCTCATTGTTCAGTATG
AGGTTAATTTCCAAAATGGAATAGAATGTGGTGGTGCCTATGTGAAACTGCTTTCTAAAACACCAGAACT
CAACCTGGATCAGTTCCATGACAAGACCCCTTATACGATTATGTTTGGTCCAGATAAATGTGGAGAGGAC
TATAAACTGCACTTCATCTTCCGACACAAAAACCCCAAAACGGGTATCTATGAAGAAAAACATGCTAAGA
GGCCAGATGCAGATCTGAAGACCTATTTTACTGATAAGAAAACACATCTTTACACACTAATCTTGAATCC
AGATAATAGTTTTGAAATACTGGTTGACCAATCTGTGGTGAATAGTGGAAATCTGCTCAATGACATGACT
CCTCCTGTAAATCCTTCACGTGAAATTGAGGACCCAGAAGACCGGAAGCCCGAGGATTGGGATGAAAGAC
CAAAAATCCCAGATCCAGAAGCTGTCAAGCCAGATGACTGGGATGAAGATGCCCCTGCTAAGATTCCAGA
TGAAGAGGCCACAAAACCCGAAGGCTGGTTAGATGATGAGCCTGAGTACGTACCTGATCCAGACGCAGAG
AAACCTGAGGATTGGGATGAAGACATGGATGGAGAATGGGAGGCTCCTCAGATTGCCAACCCTAGATGTG
AGTCAGCTCCTGGATGTGGTGTCTGGCAGCGACCTGTGATTGACAACCCCAATTATAAAGGCAAATGGAA
GCCTCCTATGATTGACAATCCCAGTTACCAGGGAATCTGGAAACCCAGGAAAATACCAAATCCAGATTTC
TTTGAAGATCTGGAACCTTTCAGAATGACTCCTTTTAGTGCTATTGGTTTGGAGCTGTGGTCCATGACCT
CTGACATTTTTTTTGACAACTTTATCATTTGTGCTGATCGAAGAATAGTTGATGATTGGGCCAATGATGG
ATGGGGCCTGAAGAAAGCTGCTGATGGGGCTGCTGAGCCAGGCGTTGTGGGGCAGATGAACGAGGCAGCT
GAAGAGCGCCCGTGGCTGTGGGTAGTCTATATTCTAACTGTAGCCCTTCCTGTGTTCCTGGTTATCCTCT
TCTGCTGTTCTGGAAAGAAACAGACCAGTGGTATGGAGTATAAGAAAACTGATGCACCTCAACCGGATGT
GAAGGAAGAGGAAGAAGAGAAGGAAGAGGAAAAGGACAAGGGAGATGAGGAGGAGGAAGGAGAAGAGAAA
CTTGAAGAGAAACAGAAAAGTGATGCTGAAGAAGATGGTGGCACTGTCAGTCAAGAGGAGGAAGACAGAA
AACCTAAAGCAGAGGAGGATGAAATTTTGAACAGATCACCAAGAAACAGAAAGCCACGAAGAGAGGGGGG
TGCGTCAGGCGGCAGCGGATCTGGACCGGTCGCCACCATGAGTGCGATTAAGCCAGACATGAAGATCAAA
CTCCGTATGGAAGGCAACGTAAACGGGCACCACTTTGTGATCGACGGAGATGGTACAGGCAAGCCTTTTG
AGGGAAAACAGAGTATGGATCTTGAAGTCAAAGAGGGCGGACCTCTGCCTTTTGCCTTTGATATCCTGAC
CACTGCATTCCATTACGGCAACAGGGTATTCGCCAAATATCCAGACAACATACAAGACTATTTTAAGCAG
TCGTTTCCTAAGGGGTATTCGTGGGAACGAAGCTTGACTTTCGAAGACGGGGGCATTTGCATTGCCAGAA
ACGACATAACAATGGAAGGGGACACTTTCTATAATAAAGTTCGATTTTATGGTACCAACTTTCCCGCCAA
TGGTCCAGTTATGCAGAAGAAGACGCTGAAATGGGAGCCCTCCACTGAGAAAATGTATGTGCGTGATGGA
GTGCTGACGGGTGATATTCATATGGCTTTGTTGCTTGAAGGAAATGCCCATTACCGATGTGACTTCAGAA
CTACTTACAAAGCTAAGGAGAAGGGTGTCAAGTTACCAGGCTACCACTTTGTGGACCACTGCATTGAGAT
TTTAAGCCATGACAAAGATTACAACAAGGTTAAGCTGTATGAGCATGCTGTTGCTCATTCTGGATTGCCT
GACAATGCCAGACGATAAGCGGCCGCGACTCTAGATCATAATCAGCCATACCAC
