>Addgene plasmid #57352 | mEos2-Calnexin-N-14 | addgene partial sequence | sequence record 106256 | CMV-F 5'-CGCAAATGGGCGGTAGGCGTG-3'
GCAGAGCTGGTTTAGTGAACCGTCAGATCCGCTAGCGCTACCGGACTCAGATCTCGAGACCGCCATGGAA
GGGAAGTGGTTGCTGTGTATGTTACTGGTGCTTGGAACTGCTATTGTTGAGGCTCATGATGGACATGATG
ATGATGTGATTGATATTGAGGATGACCTTGACGATGTCATTGAAGAGGTAGAAGACTCAAAACCAGATAC
CACTGCTCCTCCTTCATCTCCCAAGGTTACTTACAAAGCTCCAGTTCCAACAGGGGAAGTATATTTTGCT
GATTCTTTTGACAGAGGAACTCTGTCAGGGTGGATTTTATCCAAAGCCAAGAAAGACGATACCGATGATG
AAATTGCCAAATATGATGGAAAGTGGGAGGTAGAGGAAATGAAGGAGTCAAAGCTTCCAGGTGATAAAGG
ACTTGTGTTGATGTCTCGGGCCAAGCATCATGCCATCTCTGCTAAACTGAACAAGCCCTTCCTGTTTGAC
ACCAAGCCTCTCATTGTTCAGTATGAGGTTAATTTCCAAAATGGAATAGAATGTGGTGGTGCCTATGTGA
AACTGCTTTCTAAAACACCAGAACTCAACCTGGATCAGTTCCATGACAAGACCCCTTATACGATTATGTT
TGGTCCAGATAAATGTGGAGAGGACTATAAACTGCACTTCATCTTCCGACACAAAAACCCCAAAACGGGT
ATCTATGAAGAAAAACATGCTAAGAGGCCAGATGCAGATCTGAAGACCTATTTTACTGATAAGAAAACAC
ATCTTTACACACTAATCTTGAATCCAGATAATAGTTTTGAAATACTGGTTGACCAATCTGTG
