[The description below was written by a language model from this plasmid's Addgene catalogue record.]
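Description:
mEos2-Calnexin-N-14 is a mammalian expression plasmid built on the mEos2-N1 backbone (about 4.75 kb without the insert), an N1-style fusion vector in which a gene of interest is placed upstream of the fluorescent protein coding sequence. It is maintained as a high-copy plasmid in E. coli under kanamycin selection, and it carries a neomycin resistance marker that allows G418 selection of transfected mammalian cells. No feature table accompanies the record, so the origin of replication and the exact polyadenylation elements are not explicitly listed, although the use of an SV40 polyA reverse sequencing primer suggests that an SV40 polyadenylation signal lies downstream of the fusion.

The payload is human calnexin (CANX), driven by the CMV promoter for strong constitutive expression and fused at its C terminus to mEos2. The calnexin sequence carries an I474N substitution relative to the reference; the record does not comment on whether it has any functional significance. The "14" in the name may refer to the linker between the two proteins, but the record does not say so. Calnexin is an integral membrane chaperone of the endoplasmic reticulum, so the fusion serves as an ER localization marker. mEos2 is a monomeric green-to-red photoconvertible fluorescent protein: the recorded excitation/emission values are 505/516 nm for the green state and 569/581 nm for the red state. This makes the construct suited to live-cell imaging of ER structure, to optical highlighting and tracking of a photoconverted subpopulation of the protein, and to photoactivation-based super-resolution microscopy of the ER.
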