Addgene plasmid #57352: mEos2-Calnexin-N-14
Purpose: Localization: Endoplasmic Reticulum, Excitation: 505 / 569, Emission: 516 / 581
Depositing lab: Michael Davidson. Depositing organization: Florida State University, Tallahassee. Publication: A bright and photostable photoconvertible fluorescent protein. McKinney SA, Murphy CS, Hazelwood KL, Davidson MW, Looger LL. Nat Methods. 2009 Feb . 6(2):131-3. 10.1038/nmeth.1296 PubMed 19169260.
Backbone
  Vector backbone: mEos2-N1
  Backbone size w/o insert (bp): 4750
  Vector type: Mammalian Expression
  Selectable markers: Neomycin (select with G418)
Growth in bacteria
  Bacterial resistance: Kanamycin, 50 μg/mL
  Growth temperature: 37°C
  Growth strain: DH5alpha
  Copy number: High Copy
Gene/Insert
  Gene/Insert name: Calnexin (alt name: NM_001746.3)
  Species: H. sapiens (human)
  Mutation: I474N in Calnexin
  Entrez Gene: CANX (a.k.a. CNX, IP90, P90)
  Promoter: CMV
  Tag / fusion protein: mEos2 (C terminal on backbone)
  Cloning method: Unknown
  Sequencing primers: 5′ CMV-F; 3′ SV40pA-R
Terms and licenses: Academic/Nonprofit Terms; Industry Terms
Depositor comments: . Excitation = 505 / 569; Emission = 516 / 581
How to cite: mEos2-Calnexin-N-14 was a gift from Michael Davidson (Addgene plasmid # 57352 ; http://n2t.net/addgene:57352 ; RRID:Addgene_57352)
